>Addgene plasmid #170873 | pUPD2+E-Luc | addgene full sequence | sequence record 335110 | Addgene NGS Result
TAGAGCGATGAGTGGTCTCGAATGGAGAGAGAGAAGAACGTGGTGTACGGCCCCGAGCCCAAGCACCCTC
TGGGCAACTTCACCGCCGGCGAGATGCTGTACAACGCTCTGCACAAGCACTCCCACATCCCCCAGGCCAT
CCTGGACGTGATGGGCAACGAGTCCCTTTCCTACCAGGAGTTCTTCGACACTACTGTGAAGCTGGGCCAG
AGCCTCCAGAACTGTGGCTACAAGATGAACGATGTCGTGTCGATCTGTGCAGAGAACAACAAGAGATTCT
TCATCCCCATCATCTCCGCCTGGTACATCGGCATGGTGGTGGCCCCTGTGAACGAGGACTATATCCCAGA
CGAGCTGTGTAAAGTGACCGGCATCTCCAAGCCGATCCTGGTCTTTACCACTAGGAAGATCCTGCCTAAG
GTTTTGGAGGTTAAAGACAGAACCAACTACATAAAGAGGATCATCATACTGGACTCTGAAGAGAACCTGC
TGGGCTGCGAGAGCCTGCACAACTTCATGTCCAGGTACTCCGACAACAACCTCCAAACATTCAAGCCTCT
GCACTACGACCCTGTGGACCAGGTAGCCGCCATCCTGTGCTCCTCCGGCACAACCGGCCTGCCTAAAGGC
GTGATGCAGACCCACAGGAACATCTGTGTGAGACTCACACACGCATCTGACCCCAGAGTGGGTACACAAC
TCATCCCCGGCGTATCCGTGCTGGCCTACCTGCCATTCTTCCACGCCTTCGGCTTCAGTATCAACCTGGG
CTATTTCATGGTGGGCCTGAGAGTGGTGATGCTCCGAAGGTTTAACCAGGAGGTGTTCCTGAAGGCCATC
CAGGACTACGAGGTGAGGAGCGTGATCAACGTTCCCTCCACAATCCTGTTCCTGTCCAAGAGCCCTCTGG
TGGACAAGTACGACCTATCCACCCTGGCGGAGCTGTGCTGTGGAGCCGCTCCTCTGGCGAAGGAGGTGGC
CGAGATCGCCGTGAAGAGGCTGAACCTGCCAGGGATACGGTGTGGCTACGGTCTAACAGAGTCTACCTCC
GCCAACATCCATACTCTGCACAACGAGTTCAAGTCCGGCTCCCTGGGCAAGGTGACACCTTACATGGCCG
CCAAGATCATCGACAGGAACACCGGCGAGGCCCTGGGTCCAAACCAGGTGGGCGAGCTGTGCATCTGGGG
ACCTATGGTAACAAAAGGCTATGTGAACAACCCACAGGCTACTAAGGAGGCCATCGACGACGACGGCTGG
CTGCACTCTGGCGACTTCGGCTACTACGACGAGGACGAGTATTTCTACATCGTGGACCGGTACAAGGAGC
TGATCAAATACAAGGGCTATCAGGTCGCCCCTGTGGAGCTGGAGGAGATCCTCCTTCAGCACCCAGGCAT
CAGGGACGTGGCCGTCGTGGGTATCCCTGACATCGAGGCCGGCGAGCTGCCAGCCGGCTTCGTGGTGAAG
CAGCCCGGCGCCCAACTCACCGCTAAGGAGGTGTACGACTTCCTGGCCCAGAGGGTGTCTCACTCCAAGT
ACCTGAGGGGCGGCGTAAGGTTCGTGGACTCTATCCCCAGGAACGTGACAGGCAAGATTAGTCGAAAAGA
GCTGAGGGAGGCCCTGATGGAGAAGGCTTCTAAGCTGTAAGCTTTGAGACCACTCATCGCGACTAGTAGC
GGCCGCTGCAGTCCGGCAAAAAAGGGCAAGGTGTCACCACCCTGCCCTTTTTCTTTAAAACCGAAAAGAT
TACTTCGCGTTATGCAGGCTTCCTCGCTCACTGACTCGCTGCGCTCGGTCGTTCGGCTGCGGCGAGCGGT
ATCAGCTCACTCAAAGGCGGTAATACGGTTATCCACAGAATCAGGGGATAACGCAGGAAAGAACATGTGA
GCAAAAGGCCAGCAAAAGGCCAGGAACCGTAAAAAGGCCGCGTTGCTGGCGTTTTTCCACAGGCTCCGCC
CCCCTGACGAGCATCACAAAAATCGACGCTCAAGTCAGAGGTGGCGAAACCCGACAGGACTATAAAGATA
CCAGGCGTTTCCCCCTGGAAGCTCCCTCGTGCGCTCTCCTGTTCCGACCCTGCCGCTTACCGGATACCTG
TCCGCCTTTCTCCCTTCGGGAAGCGTGGCGCTTTCTCATAGCTCACGCTGTAGGTATCTCAGTTCGGTGT
AGGTCGTTCGCTCCAAGCTGGGCTGTGTGCACGAACCCCCCGTTCAGCCCGACCGCTGCGCCTTATCCGG
TAACTATCGTCTTGAGTCCAACCCGGTAAGACACGACTTATCGCCACTGGCAGCAGCCACTGGTAACAGG
ATTAGCAGAGCGAGGTATGTAGGCGGTGCTACAGAGTTCTTGAAGTGGTGGCCTAACTACGGCTACACTA
GAAGAACAGTATTTGGTATCTGCGCTCTGCTGAAGCCAGTTACCTTCGGAAAAAGAGTTGGTAGCTCTTG
ATCCGGCAAACAAACCACCGCTGGTAGCGGTGGTTTTTTTGTTTGCAAGCAGCAGATTACGCGCAGAAAA
AAAGGATCTCAAGAAGATCCTTTGATCTTTTCTACGGGGTCTGACGCTCAGTGGAACGAAAACTCACGTT
AAGGGATTTTGGTCATGAGATTATCAAAAAGGATCTTCACCTAGATCCTTTTAAATTAAAAATGAAGTTT
TAAATCAATCTAAAGTATATATGAGTAAACTTGGTCTGACAGCTCGAGGCTTGGATTCTCACCAATAAAA
AACGCCCGGCGGCAACCGAGCGTTCTGAACAAATCCAGATGGAGTTCTGAGGTCATTACTGGATCTATCA
ACAGGAGTCCAAGCGAGCTCGATATCAAATTACGCCCCGCCCTGCCACTCGTCGCAGTACTGTTGTAATT
CATTAAGCATTCTGCCGACATGGAAGCCATCACAAACGGCATGATGAACCTGAATCGCCAGCGGCATCAG
CACCTTGTCGCCTTGCGTATAATATTTGCCCATGGTGAAAACGGGGGCGAAGAAGTTGTCCATATTGGCC
ACGTTTAAATCAAAACTGGTGAAACTCACCCAGGGATTGGCTGATACGAAAAACATATTCTCAATAAACC
CTTTAGGGAAATAGGCCAGGTTTTCACCGTAACACGCCACATCTTGCGAATATATGTGTAGAAACTGCCG
GAAATCGTCGTGGTATTCACTCCAGAGTGATGAAAACGTTTCAGTTTGCTCATGGAAAACGGTGTAACAA
GGGTGAACACTATCCCATATCACCAGCTCACCGTCTTTCATTGCCATACGAAATTCCGGATGAGCATTCA
TCAGGCGGGCAAGAATGTGAATAAAGGCCGGATAAAACTTGTGCTTATTTTTCTTTACGGTCTTTAAAAA
GGCCGTAATATCCAGCTGAACGGTCTGGTTATAGGTACATTGAGCAACTGACTGAAATGCCTCAAAATGT
TCTTTACGATGCCATTGGGATATATCAACGGTGGTATATCCAGTGATTTTTTTCTCCATTTTAGCTTCCT
TAGCTCCTGAAAATCTCGATAACTCAAAAAATACGCCCGGTAGTGATCTTATTTCATTATGGTGAAAGTT
GGAACCTCTTACGTGCCCGATCAACTCGAGTGCCACCTGACGTCTAAGAAACCATTATTATCATGACATT
AACCTATAAAAATAGGCGTATCACGAGGCAGAATTTCAGATAAAAAAAATCCTTAGCTTTCGCTAAGGAT
GATTTCTGGAATTCGCGGCCGCTTC
Features (pLannotate 1.2.2; 9 found; start..end, strand, type, name):
    759..775     -  promoter       dU6-3 promoter (fragment): RNA polymerase III promoter for Drosophila U6-3 snRNA (Port et al., 2014)
   1672..1691    +  misc_feature   BioBrick suffix: universal suffix for all parts
   1692..1749    +  terminator     his operon terminator: This putative transcriptin terminator from the E. coli his operon has a 2-bp deletion introduced during synthesis. Its efficiency has not been determined.
   1944..2532    -  rep_origin     ori: high-copy-number ColE1/pMB1/pBR322/pUC origin of replication
   2715..2809    -  terminator     lambda t0 terminator: transcription terminator from phage lambda
   2833..3489    -  CDS            cat: CAT_ECOLX - Experimental evidence at protein level: Swiss-Prot protein existence level 1. This enzyme is an effector of chloramphenicol resistance in bacteria. From Escherichia coli. This protein is used as a marker in many commonly used cloning vectors, such as pACYC184.
   3490..3587    -  promoter       cat promoter: promoter of the E. coli cat gene encoding chloramphenicol acetyltransferase
   3673..3716    -  terminator     bacterial terminator: putative bacterial transcription terminator
   3719..5       +  misc_feature   BioBrick prefix (across the origin): BioBrick prefix for parts that do not start with "ATG"
