[The description below was written by a language model from this plasmid's Addgene catalogue record and pLannotate feature annotations shown in this document.]
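Description:
pUPD2+E-Luc is a level-0 "Phytobrick" part plasmid for plant synthetic biology. It holds the coding sequence of E-Luc, an enhanced beetle luciferase from the click beetle Pyrearinus termitilluminans, in the pUPD2 universal domestication vector. It is a storage and donor plasmid rather than an expression construct. The record and feature table show no plant or bacterial promoter driving the luciferase, so the CDS is meant to be released and combined with promoter and terminator parts in downstream Golden Gate-type modular assemblies. The roughly 1.6 kb insert was cloned through Esp3I sites that were destroyed in the process. It carries a silent c.375C>T change that removes an internal BbsI site, a typical "domestication" step that keeps type IIS enzymes from cutting inside the part.

The small backbone of about 2.1 kb (3,735 bp in total with the insert) replicates in E. coli from a high-copy ColE1/pUC-type origin. Selection is with chloramphenicol, through the cat gene under its native promoter. BioBrick prefix and suffix sequences flank the cloning region, and bacterial terminators (his operon, lambda t0 and a further putative terminator) insulate the insert and the marker from read-through transcription. The automated annotation does not label the luciferase ORF itself. The 17-bp "dU6-3 promoter" hit falls within the insert region and is almost certainly a spurious short match rather than a functional element.

According to the associated publication, this part belongs to a toolkit for a ratiometric dual-colour luciferase reporter. The system is used for rapid characterisation of transcriptional regulatory elements in plants.
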