Addgene plasmid #170873: pUPD2+E-Luc
Purpose: Phytobrick - E-Luc Luciferase CDS
Depositing lab: Markita Landry. Depositing organization: University of California, Berkeley. Publication: A Ratiometric Dual Color Luciferase Reporter for Fast Characterization of Transcriptional Regulatory Elements in Plants. Gonzalez-Grandio E, Demirer GS, Ma W, Brady S, Landry MP. ACS Synth Biol. 2021 Sep 14. doi: 10.1021/acssynbio.1c00248. PubMed 34520169.
Backbone
  Vector backbone: pUPD2
  Backbone manufacturer: Diego Orzaez Lab
  Backbone size w/o insert (bp): 2105
  Vector type: Luciferase, Synthetic Biology
Growth in bacteria
  Bacterial resistance: Chloramphenicol, 25 μg/mL
  Growth temperature: 37°C
  Growth strain: DH5alpha
  Copy number: High Copy
Gene/Insert
  Gene/Insert name: E-Luc (alt name: Enhanced beetle luciferase)
  Species: Pyrearinus termitilluminans
  Insert size (bp): 1630
  Mutation: c.375C>T to remove BbsI site
  Cloning method: Restriction Enzyme; 5′ cloning site Esp3I (destroyed during cloning); 3′ cloning site Esp3I (destroyed during cloning)
  Sequencing primers: 5′ ATAGGCGTATCACGAGGCAG; 3′ CGAGTCAGTGAGCGAGGAAG
Resource information
  A portion of this plasmid was derived from a plasmid made by: Original gene from https://doi.org/10.1371/journal.pone.0010011
Terms and licenses: Academic/Nonprofit Terms; Industry Terms: Not Available to Industry
Depositor comments: Please visit https://www.biorxiv.org/content/10.1101/2021.05.26.443018v2 to read the preprint on bioRxiv.
How to cite: pUPD2+E-Luc was a gift from Markita Landry (Addgene plasmid # 170873 ; http://n2t.net/addgene:170873 ; RRID:Addgene_170873)
